>Addgene plasmid #143056 | TFORF0621 | addgene full sequence | sequence record 399014 | Addgene NGS Result
TTAATGTAGTCTTATGCAATACTCTTGTAGTCTTGCAACATGGTAACGATGAGTTAGCAACATGCCTTAC
AAGGAGAGAAAAAGCACCGTGCATGCCGATTGGTGGAAGTAAGGTGGTACGATCGTGCCTTATTAGGAAG
GCAACAGACGGGTCTGACATGGATTGGACGAACCACTGAATTGCCGCATTGCAGAGATATTGTATTTAAG
TGCCTAGCTCGATACATAAACGGGTCTCTCTGGTTAGACCAGATCTGAGCCTGGGAGCTCTCTGGCTAAC
TAGGGAACCCACTGCTTAAGCCTCAATAAAGCTTGCCTTGAGTGCTTCAAGTAGTGTGTGCCCGTCTGTT
GTGTGACTCTGGTAACTAGAGATCCCTCAGACCCTTTTAGTCAGTGTGGAAAATCTCTAGCAGTGGCGCC
CGAACAGGGACTTGAAAGCGAAAGGGAAACCAGAGGAGCTCTCTCGACGCAGGACTCGGCTTGCTGAAGC
GCGCACGGCAAGAGGCGAGGGGCGGCGACTGGTGAGTACGCCAAAAATTTTGACTAGCGGAGGCTAGAAG
GAGAGAGATGGGTGCGAGAGCGTCAGTATTAAGCGGGGGAGAATTAGATCGCGATGGGAAAAAATTCGGT
TAAGGCCAGGGGGAAAGAAAAAATATAAATTAAAACATATAGTATGGGCAAGCAGGGAGCTAGAACGATT
CGCAGTTAATCCTGGCCTGTTAGAAACATCAGAAGGCTGTAGACAAATACTGGGACAGCTACAACCATCC
CTTCAGACAGGATCAGAAGAACTTAGATCATTATATAATACAGTAGCAACCCTCTATTGTGTGCATCAAA
GGATAGAGATAAAAGACACCAAGGAAGCTTTAGACAAGATAGAGGAAGAGCAAAACAAAAGTAAGACCAC
CGCACAGCAAGCGGCCGCTGATCTTCAGACCTGGAGGAGGAGATATGAGGGACAATTGGAGAAGTGAATT
ATATAAATATAAAGTAGTAAAAATTGAACCATTAGGAGTAGCACCCACCAAGGCAAAGAGAAGAGTGGTG
CAGAGAGAAAAAAGAGCAGTGGGAATAGGAGCTTTGTTCCTTGGGTTCTTGGGAGCAGCAGGAAGCACTA
TGGGCGCAGCGTCAATGACGCTGACGGTACAGGCCAGACAATTATTGTCTGGTATAGTGCAGCAGCAGAA
CAATTTGCTGAGGGCTATTGAGGCGCAACAGCATCTGTTGCAACTCACAGTCTGGGGCATCAAGCAGCTC
CAGGCAAGAATCCTGGCTGTGGAAAGATACCTAAAGGATCAACAGCTCCTGGGGATTTGGGGTTGCTCTG
GAAAACTCATTTGCACCACTGCTGTGCCTTGGAATGCTAGTTGGAGTAATAAATCTCTGGAACAGATTTG
GAATCACACGACCTGGATGGAGTGGGACAGAGAAATTAACAATTACACAAGCTTAATACACTCCTTAATT
GAAGAATCGCAAAACCAGCAAGAAAAGAATGAACAAGAATTATTGGAATTAGATAAATGGGCAAGTTTGT
GGAATTGGTTTAACATAACAAATTGGCTGTGGTATATAAAATTATTCATAATGATAGTAGGAGGCTTGGT
AGGTTTAAGAATAGTTTTTGCTGTACTTTCTATAGTGAATAGAGTTAGGCAGGGATATTCACCATTATCG
TTTCAGACCCACCTCCCAACCCCGAGGGGACCCATGCATTGCATCTCAATTAGTCAGCAACCAGGTGTGG
AAAGTCCCCAGGCTCCCCAGCAGGCAGAAGTATGCAAAGCATGCGTCTCAATTAGTCAGCAACCATAGTC
CCGCCCCTAACTCCGCCCATCCCGCCCCTAACTCCGCCCAGTTCCGCCCATTCTCCGCCCCATGGCTGAC
TAATTTTTTTTATTTATGCAGAGGCCGAGGCCGCCTCGGCCTCTGAGCTATTCCAGAAGTAGTGAGGAGG
CTTTTTTGGAGGCCTAGGCTTTTGCAAAAAGCTTTCTAGAGGTACCACCGGAGCTTACCATGACCGAGTA
CAAGCCCACGGTGCGCCTCGCCACCCGCGACGACGTCCCCAGGGCCGTACGCACCCTCGCCGCCGCGTTC
GCCGACTACCCCGCCACGCGCCACACCGTCGATCCGGACCGCCACATCGAGCGGGTCACCGAGCTGCAAG
AACTCTTCCTCACGCGCGTCGGGCTCGACATCGGCAAGGTGTGGGTCGCGGACGACGGCGCCGCCGTGGC
GGTCTGGACCACGCCGGAGAGCGTCGAAGCGGGGGCGGTGTTCGCCGAGATCGGCCCGCGCATGGCCGAG
TTGAGCGGTTCCCGGCTGGCCGCGCAGCAACAGATGGAAGGCCTCCTGGCGCCGCACCGGCCCAAGGAGC
CCGCGTGGTTCCTGGCCACCGTCGGCGTCTCGCCCGACCACCAGGGCAAGGGTCTGGGCAGCGCCGTCGT
GCTCCCCGGAGTGGAGGCGGCCGAGCGCGCCGGGGTGCCCGCCTTCCTGGAGACCTCCGCGCCCCGCAAC
CTCCCCTTCTACGAGCGGCTCGGCTTCACCGTCACCGCCGACGTCGAGGTGCCCGAAGGACCGCGCACCT
GGTGCATGACCCGCAAGCCCGGTGCCAGTTAACGAATTCTAGATCTTGAGACAAATGGCAGTATTCATCC
ACAATTTTAAAAGAAAAGGGGGGATTGGGGGGTACAGTGCAGGGGAAAGAATAGTAGACATAATAGCAAC
AGACATACAAACTAAAGAATTACAAAAACAAATTACAAAAATTCAAAATTTTCGGGTTTATTACAGGGAC
AGCAGAGATCCACTTTGGCGCCGGCTCGAGGCCTGCAGGTGCAAAGATGGATAAAGTTTTAAACAGAGAG
GAATCTTTGCAGCTAATGGACCTTCTAGGTCTTGAAAGGAGTGGGAATTGGCTCCGGTGCCCGTCAGTGG
GCAGAGCGCACATCGCCCACAGTCCCCGAGAAGTTGGGGGGAGGGGTCGGCAATTGAACCGGTGCCTAGA
GAAGGTGGCGCGGGGTAAACTGGGAAAGTGATGTCGTGTACTGGCTCCGCCTTTTTCCCGAGGGTGGGGG
AGAACCGTATATAAGTGCAGTAGTCGCCGTGAACGTTCTTTTTCGCAACGGGTTTGCCGCCAGAACACAG
GTAAGTGCCGTGTGTGGTTCCCGCGGGCCTGGCCTCTTTACGGGTTATGGCCCTTGCGTGCCTTGAATTA
CTTCCACCTGGCTGCAGTACGTGATTCTTGATCCCGAGCTTCGGGTTGGAAGTGGGTGGGAGAGTTCGAG
GCCTTGCGCTTAAGGAGCCCCTTCGCCTCGTGCTTGAGTTGAGGCCTGGCCTGGGCGCTGGGGCCGCCGC
GTGCGAATCTGGTGGCACCTTCGCGCCTGTCTCGCTGCTTTCGATAAGTCTCTAGCCATTTAAAATTTTT
GATGACCTGCTGCGACGCTTTTTTTCTGGCAAGATAGTCTTGTAAATGCGGGCCAAGATCTGCACACTGG
TATTTCGGTTTTTGGGGCCGCGGGCGGCGACGGGGCCCGTGCGTCCCAGCGCACATGTTCGGCGAGGCGG
GGCCTGCGAGCGCGGCCACCGAGAATCGGACGGGGGTAGTCTCAAGCTGGCCGGCCTGCTCTGGTGCCTG
GCCTCGCGCCGCCGTGTATCGCCCCGCCCTGGGCGGCAAGGCTGGCCCGGTCGGCACCAGTTGCGTGAGC
GGAAAGATGGCCGCTTCCCGGCCCTGCTGCAGGGAGCTCAAAATGGAGGACGCGGCGCTCGGGAGAGCGG
GCGGGTGAGTCACCCACACAAAGGAAAAGGGCCTTTCCGTCCTCAGCCGTCGCTTCATGTGACTCCACGG
AGTACCGGGCGCCGTCCAGGCACCTCGATTAGTTCTCGAGCTTTTGGAGTACGTCGTCTTTAGGTTGGGG
GGAGGGGTTTTATGCGATGGAGTTTCCCCACACTGAGTGGGTGGAGACTGAAGTTAGGCCAGCTTGGCAC
TTGATGTAATTCTCCTTGGAATTTGCCCTTTTTGAGTTTGGATCTTGGTTCATTCTCAAGCCTCAGACAG
TGGTTCAAAGTTTTTTTCTTCCATTTCAGGTGTCGTGAGGCTAGCACCGCCACCATGGCCATCCCCAAGC
ACTCCCTGAGCCCAGTGCCGTGGGAAGAGGACAGCTTCCTTCAAGTGAAGGTGGAGGAGGAAGAGGAAGC
CAGCCTCTCCCAGGGCGGAGAATCCAGCCATGACCACATTGCTCACTCTGAGGCTGCACGCCTGCGCTTC
CGGCACTTCCGCTATGAGGAGGCATCTGGTCCACACGAGGCCCTGGCCCACCTCCGAGCGCTGTGCTGTC
AGTGGCTGCAGCCCGAGGCGCACTCCAAGGAGCAGATACTGGAGCTGCTGGTGCTGGAGCAGTTCCTGGG
TGCGCTGCCCCCAGAGATCCAAGCCTGGGTGGGAGCCCAGAGTCCCAAGAGCGGAGAGGAAGCCGCTGTG
CTGGTGGAGGATCTGACTCAGGTGCTGGACAAGAGAGGATGGGATCCAGGAGCCGAGCCCACAGAGGCAA
GCTGCAAGCAGAGTGACCTGGGAGAGTCAGAGCCATCAAATGTCACTGAGACCCTCATGGGAGGTGTTTC
CCTTGGACCCGCCTTTGTCAAGGCATGTGAACCTGAGGGCAGCTCAGAGAGGTCTGGACTATCAGGGGAG
ATCTGGACAAAGTCTGTCACCCAACAGATCCACTTCAAGAAAACTTCAGGGCCTTACAAGGATGTCCCCA
CAGACCAGCGTGGCCGTGAATCTGGTGCCTCGAGGAACAGTTCTAGTGCGTGGCCAAACCTCACCTCCCA
AGAGAAGCCTCCTTCAGAAGACAAATTTGATCTGGTGGATGCTTATGGGACAGAGCCTCCATACACCTAC
TCAGGGAAGAGGTCCTCCAAGTGTCGCGAGTGTAGGAAGATGTTCCAGAGTGCTTCGGCGCTCGAGGCAC
ACCAGAAGACCCATTCTCGGAAGACCCCATATGCCTGCAGCGAGTGTGGGAAAGCCTTCAGCCGGAGCAC
TCACCTCGCCCAGCACCAGGTTGTCCACACAGGGGCGAAGCCCCATGAGTGTAAGGAATGTGGGAAGGCC
TTCAGCCGAGTCACCCACCTGACTCAGCACCAAAGGATTCATACTGGAGAGAAACCCTACAAATGTGGGG
AATGTGGTAAAACCTTCAGCCGCAGCACTCACCTCACCCAGCACCAGCGGGTGCACACGGGGGAGCGGCC
CTACGAGTGTGACGCGTGTGGGAAAGCCTTCAGCCAGAGCACGCACCTGACTCAACACCAGCGCATCCAC
ACCGGGGAGAAGCCCTACAAGTGTGACGCGTGTGGCCGAGCCTTCAGCGACTGCTCAGCCCTGATCCGAC
ATCTGAGAATCCACTCTGGAGAGAAGCCATATCAGTGTAAGGTTTGTCCGAAGGCCTTTGCACAGAGCTC
CTCCCTCATTGAGCACCAGAGGATCCACACGGGAGAGAAGCCTTATAAGTGCAGCGACTGTGGGAAGGCC
TTCAGTCGTAGCTCAGCCCTGATGGTTCACTTGCGGATCCACATCACGGTGCTGCAATAGTAATGAACTA
GTCCGTAACTTGAAAGTATTTCGATTTCTTGGCTTTATATATCTTGTGGAAAGGACGAAACCATACAGCT
CGAGGCAGTAAAACGCGTTAAGTCGACAATCAACCTCTGGATTACAAAATTTGTGAAAGATTGACTGGTA
TTCTTAACTATGTTGCTCCTTTTACGCTATGTGGATACGCTGCTTTAATGCCTTTGTATCATGCTATTGC
TTCCCGTATGGCTTTCATTTTCTCCTCCTTGTATAAATCCTGGTTGCTGTCTCTTTATGAGGAGTTGTGG
CCCGTTGTCAGGCAACGTGGCGTGGTGTGCACTGTGTTTGCTGACGCAACCCCCACTGGTTGGGGCATTG
CCACCACCTGTCAGCTCCTTTCCGGGACTTTCGCTTTCCCCCTCCCTATTGCCACGGCGGAACTCATCGC
CGCCTGCCTTGCCCGCTGCTGGACAGGGGCTCGGCTGTTGGGCACTGACAATTCCGTGGTGTTGTCGGGG
AAATCATCGTCCTTTCCTTGGCTGCTCGCCTGTGTTGCCACCTGGATTCTGCGCGGGACGTCCTTCTGCT
ACGTCCCTTCGGCCCTCAATCCAGCGGACCTTCCTTCCCGCGGCCTGCTGCCGGCTCTGCGGCCTCTTCC
GCGTCTTCGCCTTCGCCCTCAGACGAGTCGGATCTCCCTTTGGGCCGCCTCCCCGCGTCGACTTTAAGAC
CAATGACTTACAAGGCAGCTGTAGATCTTAGCCACTTTTTAAAAGAAAAGGGGGGACTGGAAGGGCTAAT
TCACTCCCAACGAAGACAAGATCTGCTTTTTGCTTGTACTGGGTCTCTCTGGTTAGACCAGATCTGAGCC
TGGGAGCTCTCTGGCTAACTAGGGAACCCACTGCTTAAGCCTCAATAAAGCTTGCCTTGAGTGCTTCAAG
TAGTGTGTGCCCGTCTGTTGTGTGACTCTGGTAACTAGAGATCCCTCAGACCCTTTTAGTCAGTGTGGAA
AATCTCTAGCAGTACGTATAGTAGTTCATGTCATCTTATTATTCAGTATTTATAACTTGCAAAGAAATGA
ATATCAGAGAGTGAGAGGAACTTGTTTATTGCAGCTTATAATGGTTACAAATAAAGCAATAGCATCACAA
ATTTCACAAATAAAGCATTTTTTTCACTGCATTCTAGTTGTGGTTTGTCCAAACTCATCAATGTATCTTA
TCATGTCTGGCTCTAGCTATCCCGCCCCTAACTCCGCCCATCCCGCCCCTAACTCCGCCCAGTTCCGCCC
ATTCTCCGCCCCATGGCTGACTAATTTTTTTTATTTATGCAGAGGCCGAGGCCGCCTCGGCCTCTGAGCT
ATTCCAGAAGTAGTGAGGAGGCTTTTTTGGAGGCCTAGGGACGTACCCAATTCGCCCTATAGTGAGTCGT
ATTACGCGCGCTCACTGGCCGTCGTTTTACAACGTCGTGACTGGGAAAACCCTGGCGTTACCCAACTTAA
TCGCCTTGCAGCACATCCCCCTTTCGCCAGCTGGCGTAATAGCGAAGAGGCCCGCACCGATCGCCCTTCC
CAACAGTTGCGCAGCCTGAATGGCGAATGGG
[124 nt withheld, positions 7172-7295]
C
[91 nt withheld, positions 7297-7387]
A
[49 nt withheld, positions 7389-7437]
CCTTTGACGTTGGAGTCCACGTTCTTT
[37 nt withheld, positions 7465-7501]
ACCCTATCTCGGTCTATTCTTTTGATTTATAAGGGATTTTGCCGATTTCGGCCTATTGGTTAAAAAATGA
GCTGATTTAACAAAAATTTAACGCGAATTTTAACAAAATATTAACGCTTACAATTTAGGTGGCACTTTTC
GGGGAAATGTGCGCGGAACCCCTATTTGTTTATTTTTCTAAATACATTCAAATATGTATCCGCTCATGAG
ACAATAACCCTGATAAATGCTTCAATAATATTGAAAAAGGAAGAGTATGAGTATTCAACATTTCCGTGTC
GCCCTTATTCCCTTTTTTGCGGCATTTTGCCTTCCTGTTTTTGCTCACCCAGAAACGCTGGTGAAAGTAA
AAGATGCTGAAGATCAGTTGGGTGCACGAGTGGGTTACATCGAACTGGATCTCAACAGCGGTAAGATCCT
TGAGAGTTTTCGCCCCGAAGAACGTTTTCCAATGATGAGCACTTTTAAAGTTCTGCTATGTGGCGCGGTA
TTATCCCGTATTGACGCCGGGCAAGAGCAACTCGGTCGCCGCATACACTATTCTCAGAATGACTTGGTTG
AGTACTCACCAGTCACAGAAAAGCATCTTACGGATGGCATGACAGTAAGAGAATTATGCAGTGCTGCCAT
AACCATGAGTGATAACACTGCGGCCAACTTACTTCTGACAACGATCGGAGGACCGAAGGAGCTAACCGCT
TTTTTGCACAACATGGGGGATCATGTAACTCGCCTTGATCGTTGGGAACCGGAGCTGAATGAAGCCATAC
CAAACGACGAGCGTGACACCACGATGCCTGTAGCAATGGCAACAACGTTGCGCAAACTATTAACTGGCGA
ACTACTTACTCTAGCTTCCCGGCAACAATTAATAGACTGGATGGAGGCGGATAAAGTTGCAGGACCACTT
CTGCGCTCGGCCCTTCCGGCTGGCTGGTTTATTGCTGATAAATCTGGAGCCGGTGAGCGTGGGTCTCGCG
GTATCATTGCAGCACTGGGGCCAGATGGTAAGCCCTCCCGTATCGTAGTTATCTACACGACGGGGAGTCA
GGCAACTATGGATGAACGAAATAGACAGATCGCTGAGATAGGTGCCTCACTGATTAAGCATTGGTAACTG
TCAGACCAAGTTTACTCATATATACTTTAGATTGATTTAAAACTTCATTTTTAATTTAAAAGGATCTAGG
TGAAGATCCTTTTTGATAATCTCATGACCAAAATCCCTTAACGTGAGTTTTCGTTCCACTGAGCGTCAGA
CCCCGTAGAAAAGATCAAAGGATCTTCTTGAGATCCTTTTTTTCTGCGCGTAATCTGCTGCTTGCAAACA
AAAAAACCACCGCTACCAGCGGTGGTTTGTTTGCCGGATCAAGAGCTACCAACTCTTTTTCCGAAGGTAA
CTGGCTTCAGCAGAGCGCAGATACCAAATACTGTTCTTCTAGTGTAGCCGTAGTTAGGCCACCACTTCAA
GAACTCTGTAGCACCGCCTACATACCTCGCTCTGCTAATCCTGTTACCAGTGGCTGCTGCCAGTGGCGAT
AAGTCGTGTCTTACCGGGTTGGACTCAAGACGATAGTTACCGGATAAGGCGCAGCGGTCGGGCTGAACGG
GGGGTTCGTGCACACAGCCCAGCTTGGAGCGAACGACCTACACCGAACTGAGATACCTACAGCGTGAGCT
ATGAGAAAGCGCCACGCTTCCCGAAGGGAGAAAGGCGGACAGGTATCCGGTAAGCGGCAGGGTCGGAACA
GGAGAGCGCACGAGGGAGCTTCCAGGGGGAAACGCCTGGTATCTTTATAGTCCTGTCGGGTTTCGCCACC
TCTGACTTGAGCGTCGATTTTTGTGATGCTCGTCAGGGGGGCGGAGCCTATGGAAAAACGCCAGCAACGC
GGCCTTTTTACGGTTCCTGGCCTTTTGCTGGCCTTTTGCTCACATGTTCTTTCCTGCGTTATCCCCTGAT
TCTGTGGATAACCGTATTACCGCCTTTGAGTGAGCTGATACCGCTCGCCGCAGCCGAACGACCGAGCGCA
GCGAGTCAGTGAGCGAGGAAGCGGAAGAGCGCCCAATACGCAAACCGCCTCTCCCCGCGCGTTGGCCGAT
TCATTAATGCAGCTGGCACGACAGGTTTCCCGACTGGAAAGCGGGCAGTGAGCGCAACGCAATTAATGTG
AGTTAGCTCACTCATTAGGCACCCCAGGCTTTACACTTTATGCTTCCGGCTCGTATGTTGTGTGGAATTG
TGAGCGGATAACAATTTCACACAGGAAACAGCTATGACCATGATTACGCCAAGCGCGCAATTAACCCTCA
CTAAAGGGAACAAAAGCTGGAGCTGCAAGC
Features (pLannotate 1.2.2; 31 found; start..end, strand, type, name):
      5..231     +  promoter       RSV promoter: Rous sarcoma virus enhancer/promoter
    232..412     +  LTR            5' LTR (truncated): truncated 5' long terminal repeat (LTR) from HIV-1
    459..584     +  misc_feature   HIV-1 Ψ: packaging signal of human immunodeficiency virus type 1
    568..931     +  CDS            HIV-1 gag (fragment): gag protein from human immunodeficiency virus 1; gag
   1077..1310    +  misc_feature   RRE: The Rev response element (RRE) of HIV-1 allows for Rev-dependent mRNA export from the nucleus to the cytoplasm.
   1687..1713    +  CDS            Rev (fragment): human immunodeficiency virus 1 (HIV-1) Rev protein; rev; enhances nuclear export of unspliced and incompletely spliced viral mRNAs
   1720..1743    +  promoter       SV40 promoter (fragment): SV40 early promoter
   1744..1815    +  promoter       SV40 promoter (fragment): SV40 enhancer and early promoter
   1839..1974    +  rep_origin     SV40 ori: SV40 origin of replication
   2020..2616    +  CDS            PuroR (fragment): puromycin N-acetyltransferase; pac from Streptomyces; confers resistance to puromycin
   2665..2782    +  misc_feature   cPPT/CTS: central polypurine tract and central termination sequence of HIV-1
   2847..2913    +  CDS            small t antigen (fragment): SV40 (simian virus 40) small t antigen
   2920..4098    +  promoter       EF-1α promoter: strong constitutive promoter for human elongation factor EF-1α
   4115..5002    +  CDS            ZSCAN22 (fragment): ZSC22_HUMAN - Also known as HKR2, ZNF50. Experimental evidence at protein level: Swiss-Prot protein existence level 1. May be involved in transcriptional regulation. From Homo sapiens (Human).
   5603..5656    +  promoter       U6 promoter (fragment): RNA polymerase III promoter for human U6 snRNA
   5698..6286    +  misc_feature   WPRE: woodchuck hepatitis virus posttranscriptional regulatory element
   6337..6356    +  misc_feature   cPPT/CTS (fragment): central polypurine tract and central termination sequence of HIV-1
   6358..6591    +  LTR            3' LTR (ΔU3): self-inactivating 3' long terminal repeat (LTR) from HIV-1
   6669..6790    +  polyA_signal   SV40 poly(A) signal: SV40 polyadenylation signal
   6830..6965    +  rep_origin     SV40 ori: SV40 origin of replication
   6986..7004    -  promoter       T7 promoter: promoter for bacteriophage T7 RNA polymerase
   7012..7167    +  CDS            lacZα (fragment): LacZα fragment of β-galactosidase; lacZ fragment
   7172..7600    +  rep_origin     f1 ori (sequence partly withheld): f1 bacteriophage origin of replication; arrow indicates direction of (+) strand synthesis
   7653..7757    +  promoter       AmpR promoter: bla
   7758..8618    +  CDS            AmpR: β-lactamase; bla; confers resistance to ampicillin, carbenicillin, and related antibiotics
   8789..9377    +  rep_origin     ori: high-copy-number ColE1/pMB1/pBR322/pUC origin of replication
   9560..9652    +  CDS            lacI (fragment): lac repressor; lacI; The lac repressor binds to the lac operator to inhibit transcription in E. coli. This inhibition can be relieved by adding lactose or isopropyl-β-D-thiogalactopyranoside (IPTG).
   9665..9686    +  protein_bind   CAP binding site: CAP binding activates transcription in the presence of cAMP. E. coli catabolite activator protein
   9701..9731    +  promoter       lac promoter: promoter for the E. coli lac operon
   9739..9755    +  protein_bind   lac operator: The lac repressor binds to the lac operator to inhibit transcription in E. coli. This inhibition can be relieved by adding lactose or isopropyl-β-D-thiogalactopyranoside (IPTG). lac repressor encoded by lacI
   9800..9818    +  promoter       T3 promoter: promoter for bacteriophage T3 RNA polymerase
