[The description below was written by a language model from this plasmid's Addgene catalogue record and pLannotate feature annotations shown in this document.]
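Description:
TFORF0621 is a lentiviral mammalian expression plasmid built on the pLX_TRC317 backbone and carrying the human transcription factor ZSCAN22 (also known as HKR2 or ZNF50) as a synthesized open reading frame. It belongs to a large collection of transcription factor ORF vectors in which each clone carries a unique 24-bp barcode, so that individual factors can be identified by sequencing when the library is used in pooled overexpression screens, such as screens for factors that drive directed differentiation. In bacteria the plasmid is maintained through a high-copy ColE1/pUC-type origin and selected with ampicillin via the β-lactamase gene. An f1 origin and remnants of a lac/T7/T3 cloning region are also present. The depositor notes that recombination can occur during propagation, as is common for LTR-containing plasmids.

The viral portion has a third-generation, self-inactivating layout. An RSV promoter drives a truncated HIV-1 5' LTR, followed by the Ψ packaging signal with a partial gag sequence, the RRE for Rev-dependent export of the genomic RNA, a cPPT/CTS element, and a ΔU3 3' LTR followed by an SV40 polyadenylation signal. Within this transfer cassette, an SV40 early promoter expresses puromycin N-acetyltransferase for selecting transduced cells. A separate EF-1α promoter drives the ZSCAN22 ORF, with a WPRE downstream to enhance transcript stability and expression. The automated annotation matches only about 890 bp to ZSCAN22, whereas the catalogued insert is 1577 bp. The annotation also does not mark the barcode, so its exact position is not stated in the record. The 9,841-nt sequence length agrees with the sum of the listed backbone and insert sizes.
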