Addgene plasmid #143056: TFORF0621
Purpose: Lentiviral vector for overexpressing transcription factor ORFs with unique 24-bp barcodes. Barcodes facilitate identification of transcription factors in pooled screens.
Depositing lab: Feng Zhang. Depositing organization: Broad Institute. Publication: A transcription factor atlas of directed differentiation. Joung J, Ma S, Tay T, Geiger-Schuller KR, Kirchgatterer PC, Verdine VK, Guo B, Arias-Garcia MA, Allen WE, Singh A, Kuksenko O, Abudayyeh OO, Gootenberg JS, Fu Z, Macrae RK, Buenrostro JD, Regev A, Zhang F. Cell. 2023 Jan 5;186(1):209-229.e26. doi: 10.1016/j.cell.2022.11.026. PubMed 36608654.
Backbone
  Vector backbone: pLX_TRC317
  Backbone manufacturer: Broad Institute Genetic Perturbation Platform
  Backbone size w/o insert (bp): 8264
  Vector type: Mammalian Expression, Lentiviral
  Selectable markers: Puromycin
Growth in bacteria
  Bacterial resistance: Ampicillin, 100 μg/mL
  Growth temperature: 37°C
  Growth strain: NEB Stable
  Copy number: High Copy
Gene/Insert
  Gene/Insert name: ZSCAN22
  Species: H. sapiens (human)
  Insert size (bp): 1577
  Entrez Gene: ZSCAN22 (a.k.a. HKR2, ZNF50, MGC126679, MGC138482)
  Promoter: EF1a
  Cloning method: Unknown
  Sequencing primers: 5′ GGGTGGAGACTGAAGTTAGGCCAG; 3′ CACATAGCGTAAAAGGAGCAACATAG
Terms and licenses: Academic/Nonprofit Terms; Industry Terms: Not Available to Industry
Depositor comments: NM_001321116,NM_181846,XM_006723192,XM_011526917,ENST00000329665 . The transcription factor ORF portion of this plasmid was synthesized by Genewiz. Please test multiple small colonies in case of plasmid recombination. To make this collection available in a timely manner, a portion of this collection was not fully sequenced by Addgene. If an Addgene verified full plasmid sequence is not available, please contact us prior to placing an order to request the full sequence.
How to cite: TFORF0621 was a gift from Feng Zhang (Addgene plasmid # 143056 ; http://n2t.net/addgene:143056 ; RRID:Addgene_143056)
