>Addgene plasmid #143056 | TFORF0621 | depositor partial sequence | sequence record 281306 | Insert
ACCGCCACCATGGCCATCCCCAAGCACTCCCTGAGCCCAGTGCCGTGGGAAGAGGACAGCTTCCTTCAAG
TGAAGGTGGAGGAGGAAGAGGAAGCCAGCCTCTCCCAGGGCGGAGAATCCAGCCATGACCACATTGCTCA
CTCTGAGGCTGCACGCCTGCGCTTCCGGCACTTCCGCTATGAGGAGGCATCTGGTCCACACGAGGCCCTG
GCCCACCTCCGAGCGCTGTGCTGTCAGTGGCTGCAGCCCGAGGCGCACTCCAAGGAGCAGATACTGGAGC
TGCTGGTGCTGGAGCAGTTCCTGGGTGCGCTGCCCCCAGAGATCCAAGCCTGGGTGGGAGCCCAGAGTCC
CAAGAGCGGAGAGGAAGCCGCTGTGCTGGTGGAGGATCTGACTCAGGTGCTGGACAAGAGAGGATGGGAT
CCAGGAGCCGAGCCCACAGAGGCAAGCTGCAAGCAGAGTGACCTGGGAGAGTCAGAGCCATCAAATGTCA
CTGAGACCCTCATGGGAGGTGTTTCCCTTGGACCCGCCTTTGTCAAGGCATGTGAACCTGAGGGCAGCTC
AGAGAGGTCTGGACTATCAGGGGAGATCTGGACAAAGTCTGTCACCCAACAGATCCACTTCAAGAAAACT
TCAGGGCCTTACAAGGATGTCCCCACAGACCAGCGTGGCCGTGAATCTGGTGCCTCGAGGAACAGTTCTA
GTGCGTGGCCAAACCTCACCTCCCAAGAGAAGCCTCCTTCAGAAGACAAATTTGATCTGGTGGATGCTTA
TGGGACAGAGCCTCCATACACCTACTCAGGGAAGAGGTCCTCCAAGTGTCGCGAGTGTAGGAAGATGTTC
CAGAGTGCTTCGGCGCTCGAGGCACACCAGAAGACCCATTCTCGGAAGACCCCATATGCCTGCAGCGAGT
GTGGGAAAGCCTTCAGCCGGAGCACTCACCTCGCCCAGCACCAGGTTGTCCACACAGGGGCGAAGCCCCA
TGAGTGTAAGGAATGTGGGAAGGCCTTCAGCCGAGTCACCCACCTGACTCAGCACCAAAGGATTCATACT
GGAGAGAAACCCTACAAATGTGGGGAATGTGGTAAAACCTTCAGCCGCAGCACTCACCTCACCCAGCACC
AGCGGGTGCACACGGGGGAGCGGCCCTACGAGTGTGACGCGTGTGGGAAAGCCTTCAGCCAGAGCACGCA
CCTGACTCAACACCAGCGCATCCACACCGGGGAGAAGCCCTACAAGTGTGACGCGTGTGGCCGAGCCTTC
AGCGACTGCTCAGCCCTGATCCGACATCTGAGAATCCACTCTGGAGAGAAGCCATATCAGTGTAAGGTTT
GTCCGAAGGCCTTTGCACAGAGCTCCTCCCTCATTGAGCACCAGAGGATCCACACGGGAGAGAAGCCTTA
TAAGTGCAGCGACTGTGGGAAGGCCTTCAGTCGTAGCTCAGCCCTGATGGTTCACTTGCGGATCCACATC
ACGGTGCTGCAATAGTAATGAACTAGTCCGTAACTTGAAAGTATTTCGATTTCTTGGCTTTATATATCTT
GTGGAAAGGACGAAACCATACAGCTCGAGGCAGTAAA
