>Addgene plasmid #143056 | TFORF0621 | depositor partial sequence | sequence record 281307 | Barcode
AACCATACAGCTCGAGGCAGTAAA
